>Addgene plasmid #60930 | pPL5071_TEF1*-Cre_URA3 | addgene full sequence | sequence record 322938 | Addgene NGS Result
AATTAACCCTCACTAAAGGGAACAAAAGCTGGATAGCTTCAAAATGTCTCTACTCCTTTTTTACTCTTCC
AGATTTTCTCGGACTCCGCGCACCGCCGTACCACTTCAAAACACCCAAGCACAGCATACTAAATTCCCCC
TCCTCCTTCCTCTAGGGTGCCGTTAATTACCCGTACTAAAGGTTTGGAAAAGGAAAAAGAGACCGCCTCG
TCCCTTTTTCTTCGTCGGAGAAGGCAATAAAAATTTTTATCACGTTTCTTTCTCTTGAAAACTTTTTTTT
CGATTTTGTTCTCTTTCGACGACCTCCCATTGATATTTGAGTTAACAAACGGTCTTCAATTTCTCAAGTT
TCAGCTTCATTTTTCCTGTTCTATTACAACTTTTTTTACTTCTTGCTCATTGGAAAGAAAGCATAGCAAT
CTAATCTAAGTTTTAATTACAAAAACTAGTGGATCCCCCGGGCTGCAGGAATTCGATATCAAGCTTATCG
ATACCGTCGAGGGGCAGAGCCGATCCTGTACACTTTACTTAAAACCATTATCTGAGTGTTAAATGTCCAA
TTTACTGACCGTACACCAAAATTTGCCTGCATTACCGGTCGATGCAACGAGTGATGAGGTTCGCAAGAAC
CTGATGGACATGTTCAGGGATCGCCAGGCGTTTTCTGAGCATACCTGGAAAATGCTTCTGTCCGTTTGCC
GGTCGTGGGCGGCATGGTGCAAGTTGAATAACCGGAAATGGTTTCCCGCAGAACCTGAAGATGTTCGCGA
TTATCTTCTATATCTTCAGGCGCGCGGTCTGGCAGTAAAAACTATCCAGCAACATTTGGGCCAGCTAAAC
ATGCTTCATCGTCGGTCCGGGCTGCCACGACCAAGTGACAGCAATGCTGTTTCACTGGTTATGCGGCGGA
TCCGAAAAGAAAACGTTGATGCCGGTGAACGTGCAAAACAGGCTCTAGCGTTCGAACGCACTGATTTCGA
CCAGGTTCGTTCACTCATGGAAAATAGCGATCGCTGCCAGGATATACGTAATCTGGCATTTCTGGGGATT
GCTTATAACACCCTGTTACGTATAGCCGAAATTGCCAGGATCAGGGTTAAAGATATCTCACGTACTGACG
GTGGGAGAATGTTAATCCATATTGGCAGAACGAAAACGCTGGTTAGCACCGCAGGTGTAGAGAAGGCACT
TAGCCTGGGGGTAACTAAACTGGTCGAGCGATGGATTTCCGTCTCTGGTGTAGCTGATGATCCGAATAAC
TACCTGTTTTGCCGGGTCAGAAAAAATGGTGTTGCCGCGCCATCTGCCACCAGCCAGCTATCAACTCGCG
CCCTGGAAGGGATTTTTGAAGCAACTCATCGATTGATTTACGGCGCTAAGGATGACTCTGGTCAGAGATA
CCTGGCCTGGTCTGGACACAGTGCCCGTGTCGGAGCCGCGCGAGATATGGCCCGCGCTGGAGTTTCAATA
CCGGAGATCATGCAAGCTGGTGGCTGGACCAATGTAAATATTGTCATGAACTATATCCGTAACCTGGATA
GTGAAACAGGGGCAATGGTGCGCCTGCTGGAAGATGGCGATTAGCCATTAACGCGTAAATGATTGCTATA
ATTATTTGATATTTATGGTGACATATGAGAAAGGATTTCAACATCGACGGAAAATATGTAGTGCTGTCTG
TAAGCACTAATATTCAGTCGCCAGCCGTCATTGTCACTGTAAAGCTGAGCGATAGAATGCCTGATATTGA
CTCAATATCCGTTGCGTTTCCTGTCAAAAGTATGCGTAGTGCTGAACATTTCGTGATGAATGCCACCGAG
GAAGAAGCACGGCGCGGTTTTGCTAAAGTGATGTCTGAGTTTGGCGAACTCTTGGGTAAGGTTGGAATTG
TCGACCTCGAGTCATGTAATTAGTTATGTCACGCTTACATTCACGCCCTCCCCCCACATCCGCTCTAACC
GAAAAGGAAGGAGTTAGACAACCTGAAGTCTAGGTCCCTATTTATTTTTTTATAGTTATGTTAGTATTAA
GAACGTTATTTATATTTCAAATTTTTCTTTTTTTTCTGTACAGACGCGTGTACGCATGTAACATTATACT
GAAAACCTTGCTTGAGAAGGTTTTGGGACGCTCGAAGGCTTTAATTTGCGGCCGGTACCCAATTCGCCCT
ATAGTGAGTCGTATTACGCGCGCTCACTGGCCGTCGTTTTACAACGTCGTGACTGGGAAAACCCTGGCGT
TACCCAACTTAATCGCCTTGCAGCACATCCCCCTTTCGCCAGCTGGCGTAATAGCGAAGAGGCCCGCACC
GATCGCCCTTCCCAACAGTTGCGCAGCCTGAATGGCGAATGG
[124 nt withheld, positions 2353-2476]
C
[91 nt withheld, positions 2478-2568]
A
[49 nt withheld, positions 2570-2618]
CCTTTGACGTTGGAGTCCACGTTCTTT
[37 nt withheld, positions 2646-2682]
ACCCTATCTCGGTCTATTCTTTTGATTTATAAGGGATTTTGCCGATTTCGGCCTATTGGTTAAAAAATGA
GCTGATTTAACAAAAATTTAACGCGAATTTTAACAAAATATTAACGCTTACAATTTCCTGATGCGGTATT
TTCTCCTTACGCATCTGTGCGGTATTTCACACCGCATAGGGTAATAACTGATATAATTAAATTGAAGCTC
TAATTTGTGAGTTTAGTATACATGCATTTACTTATAATACAGTTTTTTAGTTTTGCTGGCCGCATCTTCT
CAAATATGCTTCCCAGCCTGCTTTTCTGTAACGTTCACCCTCTACCTTAGCATCCCTTCCCTTTGCAAAT
AGTCCTCTTCCAACAATAATAATGTCAGATCCTGTAGAGACCACATCATCCACGGTTCTATACTGTTGAC
CCAATGCGTCTCCCTTGTCATCTAAACCCACACCGGGTGTCATAATCAACCAATCGTAACCTTCATCTCT
TCCACCCATGTCTCTTTGAGCAATAAAGCCGATAACAAAATCTTTGTCGCTCTTCGCAATGTCAACAGTA
CCCTTAGTATATTCTCCAGTAGATAGGGAGCCCTTGCATGACAATTCTGCTAACATCAAAAGGCCTCTAG
GTTCCTTTGTTACTTCTTCTGCCGCCTGCTTCAAACCGCTAACAATACCTGGGCCCACCACACCGTGTGC
ATTCGTAATGTCTGCCCATTCTGCTATTCTGTATACACCCGCAGAGTACTGCAATTTGACTGTATTACCA
ATGTCAGCAAATTTTCTGTCTTCGAAGAGTAAAAAATTGTACTTGGCGGATAATGCCTTTAGCGGCTTAA
CTGTGCCCTCCATGGAAAAATCAGTCAAGATATCCACATGTGTTTTTAGTAAACAAATTTTGGGACCTAA
TGCTTCAACTAACTCCAGTAATTCCTTGGTGGTACGAACATCCAATGAAGCACACAAGTTTGTTTGCTTT
TCGTGCATGATATTAAATAGCTTGGCAGCAACAGGACTAGGATGAGTAGCAGCACGTTCCTTATATGTAG
CTTTCGACATGATTTATCTTCGTTTCCTGCAGGTTTTTGTTCTGTGCAGTTGGGTTAAGAATACTGGGCA
ATTTCATGTTTCTTCAACACTACATATGCGTATATATACCAATCTAAGTCTGTGCTCCTTCCTTCGTTCT
TCCTTCTGTTCGGAGATTACCGAATCAAAAAAATTTCAAGGAAACCGAAATCAAAAAAAAGAATAAAAAA
AAAATGATGAATTGAAAAGGTGGTATGGTGCACTCTCAGTACAATCTGCTCTGATGCCGCATAGTTAAGC
CAGCCCCGACACCCGCCAACACCCGCTGACGCGCCCTGACGGGCTTGTCTGCTCCCGGCATCCGCTTACA
GACAAGCTGTGACCGTCTCCGGGAGCTGCATGTGTCAGAGGTTTTCACCGTCATCACCGAAACGCGCGAG
ACGAAAGGGCCTCGTGATACGCCTATTTTTATAGGTTAATGTCATGATAATAATGGTTTCTTAGACGGAT
CGCTTGCCTGTAACTTACACGCGCCTCGTATCTTTTAATGATGGAATAATTTGGGAATTTACTCTGTGTT
TATTTATTTTTATGTTTTGTATTTGGATTTTAGAAAGTAAATAAAGAAGGTAGAAGAGTTACGGAATGAA
GAAAAAAAAATAAACAAAGGTTTAAAAAATTTCAACAAAAAGCGTACTTTACATATATATTTATTAGACA
AGAAAAGCAGATTAAATAGATATACATTCGATTAACGATAAGTAAAATGTAAAATCACAGGATTTTCGTG
TGTGGTCTTCTACACAGACAAGATGAAACAATTCGGCATTAATACCTGAGAGCAGGAAGAGCAAGATAAA
AGGTAGTATTTGTTGGCGATCCCCCTAGAGTCTTTTACATCTTCGGAAAACAAAAACTATTTTTTCTTTA
ATTTCTTTTTTTACTTTCTATTTTTAATTTATATATTTATATTAAAAAATTTAAATTATAATTATTTTTA
TAGCACGTGATGAAAAGGACCCAGGTGGCACTTTTCGGGGAAATGTGCGCGGAACCCCTATTTGTTTATT
TTTCTAAATACATTCAAATATGTATCCGCTCATGAGACAATAACCCTGATAAATGCTTCAATAATATTGA
AAAAGGAAGAGTATGAGTATTCAACATTTCCGTGTCGCCCTTATTCCCTTTTTTGCGGCATTTTGCCTTC
CTGTTTTTGCTCACCCAGAAACGCTGGTGAAAGTAAAAGATGCTGAAGATCAGTTGGGTGCACGAGTGGG
TTACATCGAACTGGATCTCAACAGCGGTAAGATCCTTGAGAGTTTTCGCCCCGAAGAACGTTTTCCAATG
ATGAGCACTTTTAAAGTTCTGCTATGTGGCGCGGTATTATCCCGTATTGACGCCGGGCAAGAGCAACTCG
GTCGCCGCATACACTATTCTCAGAATGACTTGGTTGAGTACTCACCAGTCACAGAAAAGCATCTTACGGA
TGGCATGACAGTAAGAGAATTATGCAGTGCTGCCATAACCATGAGTGATAACACTGCGGCCAACTTACTT
CTGACAACGATCGGAGGACCGAAGGAGCTAACCGCTTTTTTGCACAACATGGGGGATCATGTAACTCGCC
TTGATCGTTGGGAACCGGAGCTGAATGAAGCCATACCAAACGACGAGCGTGACACCACGATGCCTGTAGC
AATGGCAACAACGTTGCGCAAACTATTAACTGGCGAACTACTTACTCTAGCTTCCCGGCAACAATTAATA
GACTGGATGGAGGCGGATAAAGTTGCAGGACCACTTCTGCGCTCGGCCCTTCCGGCTGGCTGGTTTATTG
CTGATAAATCTGGAGCCGGTGAGCGTGGGTCTCGCGGTATCATTGCAGCACTGGGGCCAGATGGTAAGCC
CTCCCGTATCGTAGTTATCTACACGACGGGGAGTCAGGCAACTATGGATGAACGAAATAGACAGATCGCT
GAGATAGGTGCCTCACTGATTAAGCATTGGTAACTGTCAGACCAAGTTTACTCATATATACTTTAGATTG
ATTTAAAACTTCATTTTTAATTTAAAAGGATCTAGGTGAAGATCCTTTTTGATAATCTCATGACCAAAAT
CCCTTAACGTGAGTTTTCGTTCCACTGAGCGTCAGACCCCGTAGAAAAGATCAAAGGATCTTCTTGAGAT
CCTTTTTTTCTGCGCGTAATCTGCTGCTTGCAAACAAAAAAACCACCGCTACCAGCGGTGGTTTGTTTGC
CGGATCAAGAGCTACCAACTCTTTTTCCGAAGGTAACTGGCTTCAGCAGAGCGCAGATACCAAATACTGT
TCTTCTAGTGTAGCCGTAGTTAGGCCACCACTTCAAGAACTCTGTAGCACCGCCTACATACCTCGCTCTG
CTAATCCTGTTACCAGTGGCTGCTGCCAGTGGCGATAAGTCGTGTCTTACCGGGTTGGACTCAAGACGAT
AGTTACCGGATAAGGCGCAGCGGTCGGGCTGAACGGGGGGTTCGTGCACACAGCCCAGCTTGGAGCGAAC
GACCTACACCGAACTGAGATACCTACAGCGTGAGCTATGAGAAAGCGCCACGCTTCCCGAAGGGAGAAAG
GCGGACAGGTATCCGGTAAGCGGCAGGGTCGGAACAGGAGAGCGCACGAGGGAGCTTCCAGGGGGAAACG
CCTGGTATCTTTATAGTCCTGTCGGGTTTCGCCACCTCTGACTTGAGCGTCGATTTTTGTGATGCTCGTC
AGGGGGGCGGAGCCTATGGAAAAACGCCAGCAACGCGGCCTTTTTACGGTTCCTGGCCTTTTGCTGGCCT
TTTGCTCACATGTTCTTTCCTGCGTTATCCCCTGATTCTGTGGATAACCGTATTACCGCCTTTGAGTGAG
CTGATACCGCTCGCCGCAGCCGAACGACCGAGCGCAGCGAGTCAGTGAGCGAGGAAGCGGAAGAGCGCCC
AATACGCAAACCGCCTCTCCCCGCGCGTTGGCCGATTCATTAATGCAGCTGGCACGACAGGTTTCCCGAC
TGGAAAGCGGGCAGTGAGCGCAACGCAATTAATGTGAGTTAGCTCACTCATTAGGCACCCCAGGCTTTAC
ACTTTATGCTTCCGGCTCGTATGTTGTGTGGAATTGTGAGCGGATAACAATTTCACACAGGAAACAGCTA
TGACCATGATTACGCCAAGCGCGC
Features (pLannotate 1.2.2; 20 found; start..end, strand, type, name):
      1..19      +  promoter       T3 promoter: promoter for bacteriophage T3 RNA polymerase
    444..500     +  misc_feature   MCS (fragment): pBluescript multiple cloning site
    553..1584    +  CDS            Cre: site-specific recombinase Cre is a site-specific recombinase from bacteriophage P1. Recombination occurs at loxP sequences.
   1902..2149    +  terminator     CYC1 terminator: S. cerevisiae CYC1; transcription terminator for CYC1
   2168..2186    -  promoter       T7 promoter: promoter for bacteriophage T7 RNA polymerase
   2194..2349    +  CDS            lacZα (fragment): LacZα fragment of β-galactosidase; lacZ fragment
   2353..2781    +  rep_origin     f1 ori (sequence partly withheld): f1 bacteriophage origin of replication; arrow indicates direction of (+) strand synthesis
   2809..2860    -  misc_feature   bom (fragment): basis of mobility region from pBR322
   2939..3742    -  CDS            URA3: orotidine-5'-phosphate decarboxylase, required for uracil biosynthesis; S. cerevisiae URA3; yeast auxotrophic marker, counterselectable with 5-fluoroorotic acid (5-FOA)
   3743..3958    -  promoter       URA3 promoter: S. cerevisiae URA3
   3966..4015    -  misc_feature   bom (fragment): basis of mobility region from pBR322
   4117..4152    -  CDS            rop (fragment): Rop protein, which maintains plasmids at low copy number; rop
   4220..4723    -  misc_feature   CEN/ARS: S. cerevisiae CEN6 centromere fused to an autonomously replicating sequence
   4760..4864    +  promoter       AmpR promoter: bla
   4865..5725    +  CDS            AmpR: β-lactamase; bla; confers resistance to ampicillin, carbenicillin, and related antibiotics
   5896..6484    +  rep_origin     ori: high-copy-number ColE1/pMB1/pBR322/pUC origin of replication
   6667..6759    +  CDS            lacI (fragment): lac repressor; lacI; The lac repressor binds to the lac operator to inhibit transcription in E. coli. This inhibition can be relieved by adding lactose or isopropyl-β-D-thiogalactopyranoside (IPTG).
   6772..6793    +  protein_bind   CAP binding site: CAP binding activates transcription in the presence of cAMP. E. coli catabolite activator protein
   6808..6838    +  promoter       lac promoter: promoter for the E. coli lac operon
   6846..6862    +  protein_bind   lac operator: The lac repressor binds to the lac operator to inhibit transcription in E. coli. This inhibition can be relieved by adding lactose or isopropyl-β-D-thiogalactopyranoside (IPTG). lac repressor encoded by lacI
