[The description below was written by a language model from this plasmid's Addgene catalogue record and pLannotate feature annotations shown in this document.]
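Description:
pPL5071_TEF1*-Cre_URA3 is a yeast–E. coli shuttle plasmid of about 6.9 kb, built on the pSH47 backbone, that expresses Cre recombinase constitutively in Saccharomyces cerevisiae. In bacteria it is propagated through a ColE1/pUC-type origin and selected with ampicillin via the β-lactamase gene. The catalogue lists it as low copy, although the annotated origin is of the high-copy type. In yeast it is maintained as a stable, roughly single-copy episome by a CEN6/ARS element and selected by uracil prototrophy through URA3 under its own promoter. Because URA3 can be counterselected with 5-fluoroorotic acid, the plasmid can be removed from cells once recombination has taken place. The backbone also carries pBluescript-derived remnants: an f1 origin, T3 and T7 promoters flanking the expression cassette, a fragment of the multiple cloning site, and lac promoter/operator and lacZα pieces.

The payload is the 1,032 bp Cre coding sequence, followed by the CYC1 transcription terminator. The catalogue gives the species as E. coli, but the feature annotation identifies Cre as the site-specific recombinase of bacteriophage P1, which acts at loxP sites. Expression is driven by a mutant TEF1 promoter described as having about 0.16-fold the normal activity. The automated annotation does not call this promoter, but an unannotated stretch upstream of Cre is where it would be expected to lie. No epitope tag is recorded. The weakened constitutive promoter provides modest, continuous Cre levels without the need for induction. According to the associated publication's title, the plasmid belongs to a set of optimized Cre expression plasmids for yeast, developed alongside drug resistance cassettes. The typical use of such a plasmid is excision of loxP-flanked marker cassettes so that markers can be recycled during strain construction.
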