Addgene plasmid #60930: pPL5071_TEF1*-Cre_URA3
Purpose: Constitutive expression vector for Cre-recombinase containing URA3 selection marker.
Depositing lab: Robert Piper. Depositing organization: University of Iowa. Publication: Puromycin and Methotrexate Resistance Cassettes and Optimized cre-recombinase Expression Plasmids for use in Yeast. MacDonald C, Piper RC. Yeast. 2015 Feb 16. doi: 10.1002/yea.3069. PubMed 25688547.
Backbone
  Vector backbone: pSH47
  Vector type: Yeast Expression
  Selectable markers: URA3
Growth in bacteria
  Bacterial resistance: Ampicillin, 100 μg/mL
  Growth temperature: 37°C
  Growth strain: Top10
  Copy number: Low Copy
Gene/Insert
  Gene/Insert name: Cre (alt name: Cre-recombinase)
  Species: E. coli
  Insert size (bp): 1032
  Promoter: mutant TEF1
  Tag / fusion protein: Driven from a mutant TEF1 promoter with 0.16x activity
  Cloning method: Unknown
  Sequencing primers: 5′ cgataccgtcgaggggcagagcc; 3′ catattttccgtcgatgttgaaatcc
Resource information
  A portion of this plasmid was derived from a plasmid made by: They were gene synthesized using a commercial service, which made them according to our design.
Terms and licenses: Academic/Nonprofit Terms; Industry Terms: Not Available to Industry
How to cite: pPL5071_TEF1*-Cre_URA3 was a gift from Robert Piper (Addgene plasmid # 60930 ; http://n2t.net/addgene:60930 ; RRID:Addgene_60930)
