>Addgene plasmid #60930 | pPL5071_TEF1*-Cre_URA3 | addgene partial sequence | sequence record 100274 | pRSII-F1 5'-CGGCATCAGAGCAGATTGTAC-3'
TTCAATTCATCATTTTTTTTTTATTCTTTTTTTTGATTTCGGTTTCCTTGAAATTTTTTTGATTCGGTAA
TCTCCGAACAGAAGGAAGAACGAAGGAAGGAGCACAGACTTAGATTGGTATATATACGCATATGTAGTGT
TGAAGAAACATGAAATTGCCCAGTATTCTTAACCCAACTGCACAGAACAAAAACCTGCAGGAAACGAAGA
TAAATCATGTCGAAAGCTACATATAAGGAACGTGCTGCTACTCATCCTAGTCCTGTTGCTGCCAAGCTAT
TTAATATCATGCACGAAAAGCAAACAAACTTGTGTGCTTCATTGGATGTTCGTACCACCAAGGAATTACT
GGAGTTAGTTGAAGCATTAGGTCCCAAAATTTGTTTACTAAAAACACATGTGGATATCTTGACTGATTTT
TCCATGGAGGGCACAGTTAAGCCGCTAAAGGCATTATCCGCCAAGTACAATTTTTTACTCTTCGAAGACA
GAAAATTTGCTGACATTGGTAATACAGTCAAATTGCAGTACTCTGCGGGTGTATACAGAATAGCAGAATG
GGCAGACATTACGAATGCACACGGTGTGGTGGGCCCAGGTATTGTTAGCGGTTTGAAGCAGGCGGCAGAA
GAAGTAACAAAGGAACCTAGAGGCCTTTTGATGTTAGCAGAATTGTCATGCAAGGGCTCCCTATCTACTG
GAGAATATACTAAGGGTACTGTTGACATTGCGAAGAGCGACAAAGATTTTGTTATCGGCTTTATTGCTCA
AAGAGACATGGGTGGAAGAGATGAAGGTTACGATTGGTTGATTATGACACCCGGTGTGGGTTTAGATGAC
AAGGGAGACGCATTGGGTCAACAGTATAGAACCGTGGATGATGTGGTCTCTACAGGATCTGACATTATTA
TTGTTGGAAGAGGACTATTTGCAAAGGGAAGGGATGCTAAGGTAGAGGGTGAACGTTACAGAAAAGCAGG
CTGGGAAGCATATTTGAGAAGATGCGGCCAGCAAAACTAAAAAACTGTATTATAAGTAAATGCATGTATA
CTAAACTCACAAATTAGAGCTTCAATTTAATTATATCAGTTATT
