>Addgene plasmid #60930 | pPL5071_TEF1*-Cre_URA3 | addgene partial sequence | sequence record 100277 | pUC-4 5'-CAGTGAGCGAGGAAGCGGAAGAGCGCCCAA-3'
CAAACCGCCTCTCCCCGCGCGTTGGCCGATTCATTAATGCAGCTGGCACGACAGGTTTCCCGACTGGAAA
GCGGGCAGTGAGCGCAACGCAATTAATGTGAGTTAGCTCACTCATTAGGCACCCCAGGCTTTACACTTTA
TGCTTCCGGCTCGTATGTTGTGTGGAATTGTGAGCGGATAACAATTTCACACAGGAAACAGCTATGACCA
TGATTACGCCAAGCGCGCAATTAACCCTCACTAAAGGGAACAAAAGCTGGATAGCTTCAAAATGTCTCTA
CTCCTTTTTTACTCTTCCAGATTTTCTCGGACTCCGCGCACCGCCGTACCACTTCAAAACACCCAAGCAC
AGCATACTAAATTCCCCCTCCTCCTTCCTCTAGGGTGCCGTTAATTACCCGTACTAAAGGTTTGGAAAAG
GAAAAAGAGACCGCCTCGTCCCTTTTTCTTCGTCGGAGAAGGCAATAAAAATTTTTATCACGTTTCTTTC
TCTTGAAAACTTTTTTTTCGATTTTGTTCTCTTTCGACGACCTCCCATTGATATTTGAGTTAACAAACGG
TCTTCAATTTCTCAAGTTTCAGCTTCATTTTTCCTGTTCTATTACAACTTTTTTTACTTCTTGCTCATTG
GAAAGAAAGCATAGCAATCTAATCTAAGTTTTAATTACAAAAACTAGTGGATCCCCCGGGCTGCAGGAAT
TCGATATCAAGCTTATCGATACCGTCGAGGGGCAGAGCCGATCCTGTACACTTTACTTAAAACCATTATC
TGAGTGTTAAATGTCCAATTTACTGACCGTACACCAAAATTTGCCTGCATTACCGGTCGATGCAACGAGT
GATGAGGTTCGCAAGAACCTGATGGACATGTTCAGGGATCGCCAGGCGTTTTCTGAGCATACCTGGAAAA
TGCTTCTGTCCGTTTGCCGGTCGTGGGCGGCATGGTGCAAGTTGAATAACCGGAAATGGTTTCCCGCAGA
ACCTGAAGATGTTCGCGATTATCTTCTATATCTTCAGGCGCGCGGTCTGG
