>Addgene plasmid #60930 | pPL5071_TEF1*-Cre_URA3 | addgene partial sequence | sequence record 100279 | Cre-1 5'-CGATGCAACGAGTGATGAGG-3'
TTCAGGGATCGCCAGGCGTTTTCTGAGCATACCTGGAAAATGCTTCTGTCCGTTTGCCGGTCGTGGGCGG
CATGGTGCAAGTTGAATAACCGGAAATGGTTTCCCGCAGAACCTGAAGATGTTCGCGATTATCTTCTATA
TCTTCAGGCGCGCGGTCTGGCAGTAAAAACTATCCAGCAACATTTGGGCCAGCTAAACATGCTTCATCGT
CGGTCCGGGCTGCCACGACCAAGTGACAGCAATGCTGTTTCACTGGTTATGCGGCGGATCCGAAAAGAAA
ACGTTGATGCCGGTGAACGTGCAAAACAGGCTCTAGCGTTCGAACGCACTGATTTCGACCAGGTTCGTTC
ACTCATGGAAAATAGCGATCGCTGCCAGGATATACGTAATCTGGCATTTCTGGGGATTGCTTATAACACC
CTGTTACGTATAGCCGAAATTGCCAGGATCAGGGTTAAAGATATCTCACGTACTGACGGTGGGAGAATGT
TAATCCATATTGGCAGAACGAAAACGCTGGTTAGCACCGCAGGTGTAGAGAAGGCACTTAGCCTGGGGGT
AACTAAACTGGTCGAGCGATGGATTTCCGTCTCTGGTGTAGCTGATGATCCGAATAACTACCTGTTTTGC
CGGGTCAGAAAAAATGGTGTTGCCGCGCCATCTGCCACCAGCCAGCTATCAACTCGCGCCCTGGAAGGGA
TTTTTGAAGCAACTCATCGATTGATTTACGGCGCTAAGGATGACTCTGGTCAGAGATACCTGGCCTGGTC
TGGACACAGTGCCCGTGTCGGAGCCGCGCGAGATATGGCCCGCGCTGGAGTTTCAATACCGGAGATCATG
CAAGCTGGTGGCTGGACCAATGTAAATATTGTCATGAACTATATCCGTAACCTGGATAGTGAAACAGGGG
CAATGGTGCGCCTGCTGGAAGATGGCGATTAGCCATTAACGCGTAAATGATTGCTATAATTATTTGATAT
TTATGGTGACATATGAGAAAGGATTTCAACATCGACGGAAAATATGTAGTGCTGTCTGTAAGCACTAATA
TTCAGTCGCCAGCCGTCATTGTCACTGTAAAGCTGA
