>Addgene plasmid #60930 | pPL5071_TEF1*-Cre_URA3 | addgene partial sequence | sequence record 100281 | T7 5'-TAATACGACTCACTATAGGG-3'
GGCCGCAAATTAAAGCCTTCGAGCGTCCCAAAACCTTCTCAAGCAAGGTTTTCAGTATAATGTTACATGC
GTACACGCGTCTGTACAGAAAAAAAAGAAAAATTTGAAATATAAATAACGTTCTTAATACTAACATAACT
ATAAAAAAATAAATAGGGACCTAGACTTCAGGTTGTCTAACTCCTTCCTTTTCGGTTAGAGCGGATGTGG
GGGGAGGGCGTGAATGTAAGCGTGACATAACTAATTACATGACTCGAGGTCGACAATTCCAACCTTACCC
AAGAGTTCGCCAAACTCAGACATCACTTTAGCAAAACCGCGCCGTGCTTCTTCCTCGGTGGCATTCATCA
CGAAATGTTCAGCACTACGCATACTTTTGACAGGAAACGCAACGGATATTGAGTCAATATCAGGCATTCT
ATCGCTCAGCTTTACAGTGACAATGACGGCTGGCGACTGAATATTAGTGCTTACAGACAGCACTACATAT
TTTCCGTCGATGTTGAAATCCTTTCTCATATGTCACCATAAATATCAAATAATTATAGCAATCATTTACG
CGTTAATGGCTAATCGCCATCTTCCAGCAGGCGCACCATTGCCCCTGTTTCACTATCCAGGTTACGGATA
TAGTTCATGACAATATTTACATTGGTCCAGCCACCAGCTTGCATGATCTCCGGTATTGAAACTCCAGCGC
GGGCCATATCTCGCGCGGCTCCGACACGGGCACTGTGTCCAGACCAGGCCAGGTATCTCTGACCAGAGTC
ATCCTTAGCGCCGTAAATCAATCGATGAGTTGCTTCAAAAATCCCTTCCAGGGCGCGAGTTGATAGCTGG
CTGGTGGCAGATGGCGCGGCAACACCATTTTTTCTGACCCGGCAAAACAGGTAGTTATTCGGATCATCAG
CTACACCAGAGACGGAAATCCATCGCTCGACCAGTTTAGTTACCCCCAGGCTAAGTGCCTTCTCTACACC
TGCGGTGCTAACCAGCGTTTTCGTTCTGCCAATATGGATTAACATTCTCCCACCGTCAGTACGTGAGATA
TCTTTAACCCTGATCCTGGCAATTTCGGC
