>Addgene plasmid #60930 | pPL5071_TEF1*-Cre_URA3 | addgene partial sequence | sequence record 100733 | pGEX3 5'-CCGGGAGCTGCATGTGTCAGAGG-3'
CCGAAACGCGCGAGACGAAAGGGCCTCGTGATACGCCTATTTTTATAGGTTAATGTCATGATAATAATGG
TTTCTTAGACGGATCGCTTGCCTGTAACTTACACGCGCCTCGTATCTTTTAATGATGGAATAATTTGGGA
ATTTACTCTGTGTTTATTTATTTTTATGTTTTGTATTTGGATTTTAGAAAGTAAATAAAGAAGGTAGAAG
AGTTACGGAATGAAGAAAAAAAAATAAACAAAGGTTTAAAAAATTTCAACAAAAAGCGTACTTTACATAT
ATATTTATTAGACAAGAAAAGCAGATTAAATAGATATACATTCGATTAACGATAAGTAAAATGTAAAATC
ACAGGATTTTCGTGTGTGGTCTTCTACACAGACAAGATGAAACAATTCGGCATTAATACCTGAGAGCAGG
AAGAGCAAGATAAAAGGTAGTATTTGTTGGCGATCCCCCTAGAGTCTTTTACATCTTCGGAAAACAAAAA
CTATTTTTTCTTTAATTTCTTTTTTTACTTTCTATTTTTAATTTATATATTTATATTAAAAAATTTAAAT
TATAATTATTTTTATAGCACGTGATGAAAAGGACCCAGGTGGCACTTTTCGGGGAAATGTGCGCGGAACC
CCTATTTGTTTATTTTTCTAAATACATTCAAATATGTATCCGCTCATGAGACAATAACCCTGATAAATGC
TTCAATAATATTGAAAAAGGAAGAGTATGAGTATTCAACATTTCCGTGTCGCCCTTATTCCCTTTTTTGC
GGCATTTTGCCTTCCTGTTTTTGCTCACCCAGAAACGCTGGTGAAAGTAAAAGATGCTGAAGATCAGTTG
GGTGCACGAGTGGGTTACATCGAACTGGATCTCAACAGCGGTAAGATCCTTGAGAGTTTTCGCCCCGAAG
AACGTTTTCCAATGATGAGCACTTTTAAAGTTCTGCTATGTGGCGCGGTATTATCCC
